LOCUS       Exported 8740 bp ds-DNA circular SYN 12-MAY-2021
DEFINITION  Dox-inducible polycistronic lentiviral vector expressing mouse Sox2,
            Klf4.
ACCESSION   .
VERSION     .
KEYWORDS    pHAGE2-TetOminiCMV-SK
SOURCE      synthetic DNA construct
  ORGANISM  synthetic DNA construct
REFERENCE   1 (bases 1 to 8740)
  AUTHORS   Velychko S, Adachi K, Kim KP, Hou Y, MacCarthy CM, Wu G, Scholer HR
  TITLE     Excluding Oct4 from Yamanaka Cocktail Unleashes the Developmental
            Potential of iPSCs.
  JOURNAL   Cell Stem Cell. 2019 Oct 30. pii: S1934-5909(19)30423-0. doi:
            10.1016/j.stem.2019.10.002.
  PUBMED    31708402
REFERENCE   2 (bases 1 to 8740)
  AUTHORS   .
  TITLE     Direct Submission
  JOURNAL   Exported May 12, 2021 from SnapGene Server 1.1.58
            http://www.snapgene.com
FEATURES             Location/Qualifiers
     source          1..8740
                     /organism="synthetic DNA construct"
                     /mol_type="other DNA"
     LTR             1..634
                     /label=3' LTR
                     /note="3' long terminal repeat (LTR) from HIV-1"
     misc_feature    681..806
                     /label=HIV-1 Psi
                     /note="packaging signal of human immunodeficiency virus
                     type 1"
     misc_feature    1303..1536
                     /label=RRE
                     /note="The Rev response element (RRE) of HIV-1 allows for
                     Rev-dependent mRNA export from the nucleus to the
                     cytoplasm."
     CDS             1721..1765
                     /codon_start=1
                     /product="antigenic peptide corresponding to amino acids
                     655 to 669 of the HIV envelope protein gp41 (Lutje Hulsik
                     et al., 2013)"
                     /label=gp41 peptide
                     /note="recognized by the 2H10 single-chain llama nanobody"
                     /translation="KNEQELLELDKWASL"
     misc_feature    2058..2175
                     /label=cPPT/CTS
                     /note="central polypurine tract and central termination
                     sequence of HIV-1"
     protein_bind    2251..2521
                     /label=tetracycline response element
                     /bound_moiety="tetracycline repressor TetR"
                     /note="contains seven copies of the tetracycline operator
                     tetO"
     promoter        2554..2592
                     /label=minimal CMV promoter
                     /note="human cytomegalovirus (CMV) immediate early
                     promoter"
     primer_bind     2589..2613
                     /label=LNCX
                     /note="Human CMV promoter, forward primer"
     CDS             3657..3710
                     /codon_start=1
                     /product="2A peptide from Thosea asigna virus capsid
                     protein"
                     /label=T2A
                     /note="Eukaryotic ribosomes fail to insert a peptide bond
                     between the Gly and Pro residues, yielding separate
                     polypeptides."
                     /translation="EGRGSLLTCGDVEENPGP"
     misc_feature    5182..5770
                     /label=WPRE
                     /note="woodchuck hepatitis virus posttranscriptional
                     regulatory element"
     primer_bind     complement(5235..5255)
                     /label=WPRE-R
                     /note="WPRE, reverse primer"
     CDS             complement(5653..5664)
                     /codon_start=1
                     /product="Factor Xa recognition and cleavage site"
                     /label=Factor Xa site
                     /translation="IEGR"
     LTR             5918..6098
                     /label=5' LTR (truncated)
                     /note="truncated 5' long terminal repeat (LTR) from HIV-1"
     primer_bind     complement(6145..6163)
                     /label=pBRforEco
                     /note="pBR322 vectors, upsteam of EcoRI site, forward
                     primer"
     promoter        6231..6335
                     /gene="bla"
                     /label=AmpR promoter
     CDS             6336..7196
                     /codon_start=1
                     /gene="bla"
                     /product="beta-lactamase"
                     /label=AmpR
                     /note="confers resistance to ampicillin, carbenicillin, and
                     related antibiotics"
                     /translation="MSIQHFRVALIPFFAAFCLPVFAHPETLVKVKDAEDQLGARVGYI
                     ELDLNSGKILESFRPEERFPMMSTFKVLLCGAVLSRVDAGQEQLGRRIHYSQNDLVEYS
                     PVTEKHLTDGMTVRELCSAAITMSDNTAANLLLTTIGGPKELTAFLHNMGDHVTRLDRW
                     EPELNEAIPNDERDTTMPVAMATTLRKLLTGELLTLASRQQLIDWMEADKVAGPLLRSA
                     LPAGWFIADKSGAGERGSRGIIAALGPDGKPSRIVVIYTTGSQATMDERNRQIAEIGAS
                     LIKHW"
     primer_bind     complement(6554..6573)
                     /label=Amp-R
                     /note="Ampicillin resistance gene, reverse primer"
     rep_origin      7367..7955
                     /direction=RIGHT
                     /label=ori
                     /note="high-copy-number ColE1/pMB1/pBR322/pUC origin of
                     replication"
     primer_bind     7856..7875
                     /label=pBR322ori-F
                     /note="pBR322 origin, forward primer"
     primer_bind     8109..8126
                     /label=L4440
                     /note="L4440 vector, forward primer"
     primer_bind     8218..8237
                     /label=SV40pro-F
                     /note="SV40 promoter/origin, forward primer"
     protein_bind    8366..8387
                     /label=CAP binding site
                     /bound_moiety="E. coli catabolite activator protein"
                     /note="CAP binding activates transcription in the presence
                     of cAMP."
     promoter        8402..8432
                     /label=lac promoter
                     /note="promoter for the E. coli lac operon"
     protein_bind    8440..8456
                     /label=lac operator
                     /bound_moiety="lac repressor encoded by lacI"
                     /note="The lac repressor binds to the lac operator to
                     inhibit transcription in E. coli. This inhibition can be
                     relieved by adding lactose or
                     isopropyl-beta-D-thiogalactopyranoside (IPTG)."
     primer_bind     8445..8467
                     /label=M13/pUC Reverse
                     /note="In lacZ gene"
     primer_bind     8464..8480
                     /label=M13 rev
                     /note="common sequencing primer, one of multiple similar
                     variants"
     primer_bind     8464..8480
                     /label=M13 Reverse
                     /note="In lacZ gene. Also called M13-rev"
     primer_bind     8530..8549
                     /label=EBV-rev
                     /note="SV40 polyA terminator, reverse primer"
ORIGIN
        1 tggaagggct aattcactcc caaagaagac aagatatcct tgatctgtgg atctaccaca
       61 cacaaggcta cttccctgat tagcagaact acacaccagg gccaggggtc agatatccac
      121 tgacctttgg atggtgctac aagctagtac cagttgagcc agataaggta gaagaggcca
      181 ataaaggaga gaacaccagc ttgttacacc ctgtgagcct gcatgggatg gatgacccgg
      241 agagagaagt gttagagtgg aggtttgaca gccgcctagc atttcatcac gtggcccgag
      301 agctgcatcc ggagtacttc aagaactgct gatatcgagc ttgctacaag ggactttccg
      361 ctggggactt tccagggagg cgtggcctgg gcgggactgg ggagtggcga gccctcagat
      421 cctgcatata agcagctgct ttttgcctgt actgggtctc tctggttaga ccagatctga
      481 gcctgggagc tctctggcta actagggaac ccactgctta agcctcaata aagcttgcct
      541 tgagtgcttc aagtagtgtg tgcccgtctg ttgtgtgact ctggtaacta gagatccctc
      601 agaccctttt agtcagtgtg gaaaatctct agcagtggcg cccgaacagg gacttgaaag
      661 cgaaagggaa accagaggag ctctctcgac gcaggactcg gcttgctgaa gcgcgcacgg
      721 caagaggcga ggggcggcga ctggtgagta cgccaaaaat tttgactagc ggaggctaga
      781 aggagagaga tgggtgcgag agcgtcagta ttaagcgggg gagaattaga tcgcgatggg
      841 aaaaaattcg gttaaggcca gggggaaaga aaaaatataa attaaaacat atagtatggg
      901 caagcaggga gctagaacga ttcgcagtta atcctggcct gttagaaaca tcagaaggct
      961 gtagacaaat actgggacag ctacaaccat cccttcagac aggatcagaa gaacttagat
     1021 cattatataa tacagtagca accctctatt gtgtgcatca aaggatagag ataaaagaca
     1081 ccaaggaagc tttagacaag atagaggaag agcaaaacaa aagtaagacc accgcacagc
     1141 aagcggccgg ccgctgatct tcagacctgg aggaggagat atgagggaca attggagaag
     1201 tgaattatat aaatataaag tagtaaaaat tgaaccatta ggagtagcac ccaccaaggc
     1261 aaagagaaga gtggtgcaga gagaaaaaag agcagtggga ataggagctt tgttccttgg
     1321 gttcttggga gcagcaggaa gcactatggg cgcagcgtca atgacgctga cggtacaggc
     1381 cagacaatta ttgtctggta tagtgcagca gcagaacaat ttgctgaggg ctattgaggc
     1441 gcaacagcat ctgttgcaac tcacagtctg gggcatcaag cagctccagg caagaatcct
     1501 ggctgtggaa agatacctaa aggatcaaca gctcctgggg atttggggtt gctctggaaa
     1561 actcatttgc accactgctg tgccttggaa tgctagttgg agtaataaat ctctggaaca
     1621 gatttggaat cacacgacct ggatggagtg ggacagagaa attaacaatt acacaagctt
     1681 aatacactcc ttaattgaag aatcgcaaaa ccagcaagaa aagaatgaac aagaattatt
     1741 ggaattagat aaatgggcaa gtttgtggaa ttggtttaac ataacaaatt ggctgtggta
     1801 tataaaatta ttcataatga tagtaggagg cttggtaggt ttaagaatag tttttgctgt
     1861 actttctata gtgaatagag ttaggcaggg atattcacca ttatcgtttc agacccacct
     1921 cccaaccccg aggggacccg acaggcccga aggaatagaa gaagaaggtg gagagagaga
     1981 cagagacaga tccattcgat tagtgaacgg atctcgacgg tatcgccgaa ttcacaaatg
     2041 gcagtattca tccacaattt taaaagaaaa ggggggattg gggggtacag tgcaggggaa
     2101 agaatagtag acataatagc aacagacata caaactaaag aattacaaaa acaaattaca
     2161 aaaattcaaa attttcgggt ttattacagg gacagcagag atccagtttg gactagtcca
     2221 caccctaact gacacactcg agtttaccac tccctatcag tgatagagaa aagtgaaagt
     2281 cgagtttacc actccctatc agtgatagag aaaagtgaaa gtcgagttta ccactcccta
     2341 tcagtgatag agaaaagtga aagtcgagtt taccactccc tatcagtgat agagaaaagt
     2401 gaaagtcgag tttaccactc cctatcagtg atagagaaaa gtgaaagtcg agtttaccac
     2461 tccctatcag tgatagagaa aagtgaaagt cgagtttacc actccctatc agtgatagag
     2521 aaaagtgaaa gtcgagctcg gtacccgggt cgaggtaggc gtgtacggtg ggaggcctat
     2581 ataagcagag ctcgtttagt gaaccgtcag atcgcctgga gacgccatcc acgctgtttt
     2641 gacctccata gaagacaccg ggaccgatcc agcctgcggc cgccatgtat aacatgatgg
     2701 agacggagct gaagccgccg ggcccgcagc aagcttcggg gggcggcggc ggaggaggca
     2761 acgccacggc ggcggcgacc ggcggcaacc agaagaacag cccggaccgc gtcaagaggc
     2821 ccatgaacgc cttcatggta tggtcccggg ggcagcggcg taagatggcc caggagaacc
     2881 ccaagatgca caactcggag atcagcaagc gcctgggcgc ggagtggaaa cttttgtccg
     2941 agaccgagaa gcggccgttc atcgacgagg ccaagcggct gcgcgctctg cacatgaagg
     3001 agcacccgga ttataaatac cggccgcggc ggaaaaccaa gacgctcatg aagaaggata
     3061 agtacacgct tcccggaggc ttgctggccc ccggcgggaa cagcatggcg agcggggttg
     3121 gggtgggcgc cggcctgggt gcgggcgtga accagcgcat ggacagctac gcgcacatga
     3181 acggctggag caacggcagc tacagcatga tgcaggagca gctgggctac ccgcagcacc
     3241 cgggcctcaa cgctcacggc gcggcacaga tgcaaccgat gcaccgctac gacgtcagcg
     3301 ccctgcagta caactccatg accagctcgc agacctacat gaacggctcg cccacctaca
     3361 gcatgtccta ctcgcagcag ggcacccccg gtatggcgct gggctccatg ggctctgtgg
     3421 tcaagtccga ggccagctcc agcccccccg tggttacctc ttcctcccac tccagggcgc
     3481 cctgccaggc cggggacctc cgggacatga tcagcatgta cctccccggc gccgaggtgc
     3541 cggagcccgc tgcgcccagt agactgcaca tggcccagca ctaccagagc ggcccggtgc
     3601 ccggcacggc cattaacggc acactgcccc tgtcgcacat ggcatgcggc tccggcgagg
     3661 gcaggggaag tcttctaaca tgcggggacg tggaggaaaa tcccggccca ctcgagatga
     3721 ggcagccacc tggcgagtct gacatggctg tcagcgacgc tctgctcccg tccttctcca
     3781 cgttcgcgtc cggcccggcg ggaagggaga agacactgcg tccagcaggt gccccgacta
     3841 accgttggcg tgaggaactc tctcacatga agcgacttcc cccacttccc ggccgcccct
     3901 acgacctggc ggcgacggtg gccacagacc tggagagtgg cggagctggt gcagcttgca
     3961 gcagtaacaa cccggccctc ctagcccgga gggagaccga ggagttcaac gacctcctgg
     4021 acctagactt tatcctttcc aactcgctaa cccaccagga atcggtggcc gccaccgtga
     4081 ccacctcggc gtcagcttca tcctcgtctt ccccagcgag cagcggccct gccagcgcgc
     4141 cctccacctg cagcttcagc tatccgatcc gggccggggg tgacccgggc gtggctgcca
     4201 gcaacacagg tggagggctc ctctacagcc gagaatctgc gccacctccc acggccccct
     4261 tcaacctggc ggacatcaat gacgtgagcc cctcgggcgg cttcgtggct gagctcctgc
     4321 ggccggagtt ggacccagta tacattccgc cacagcagcc tcagccgcca ggtggcgggc
     4381 tgatgggcaa gtttgtgctg aaggcgtctc tgaccacccc tggcagcgag tacagcagcc
     4441 cttcggtcat cagtgttagc aaaggaagcc cagacggcag ccaccccgtg gtagtggcgc
     4501 cctacagcgg tggcccgccg cgcatgtgcc ccaagattaa gcaagaggcg gtcccgtcct
     4561 gcacggtcag ccggtcccta gaggcccatt tgagcgctgg accccagctc agcaacggcc
     4621 accggcccaa cacacacgac ttccccctgg ggcggcagct ccccaccagg actaccccta
     4681 cactgagtcc cgaggaactg ctgaacagca gggactgtca ccctggcctg cctcttcccc
     4741 caggattcca tccccatccg gggcccaact accctccttt cctgccagac cagatgcagt
     4801 cacaagtccc ctctctccat tatcaagagc tcatgccacc gggttcctgc ctgccagagg
     4861 agcccaagcc aaagagggga agaaggtcgt ggccccggaa aagaacagcc acccacactt
     4921 gtgactatgc aggctgtggc aaaacctata ccaagagttc tcatctcaag gcacacctgc
     4981 gaactcacac aggcgagaaa ccttaccact gtgactggga cggctgtggg tggaaattcg
     5041 cccgctccga tgaactgacc aggcactacc gcaaacacac agggcaccgg ccctttcagt
     5101 gccagaagtg cgacagggcc ttttccaggt cggaccacct tgccttacac atgaagaggc
     5161 acttttaaat cgatagatcc taatcaacct ctggattaca aaatttgtga aagattgact
     5221 ggtattctta actatgttgc tccttttacg ctatgtggat acgctgcttt aatgcctttg
     5281 tatcatgcta ttgcttcccg tatggctttc attttctcct ccttgtataa atcctggttg
     5341 ctgtctcttt atgaggagtt gtggcccgtt gtcaggcaac gtggcgtggt gtgcactgtg
     5401 tttgctgacg caacccccac tggttggggc attgccacca cctgtcagct cctttccggg
     5461 actttcgctt tccccctccc tattgccacg gcggaactca tcgccgcctg ccttgcccgc
     5521 tgctggacag gggctcggct gttgggcact gacaattccg tggtgttgtc ggggaaatca
     5581 tcgtcctttc cttggctgct cgcctgtgtt gccacctgga ttctgcgcgg gacgtccttc
     5641 tgctacgtcc cttcggccct caatccagcg gaccttcctt cccgcggcct gctgccggct
     5701 ctgcggcctc ttccgcgtct tcgccttcgc cctcagacga gtcggatctc cctttgggcc
     5761 gcctccccgc ctggtacctt taagaccaat gacttacaag gcagctgtag atcttagcca
     5821 ctttttaaaa gaaaaggggg gactggaagg gctaattcac tcccaacgaa gacaagatca
     5881 cctgcaggac aggcgcgccc tgctttttgc ttgtactggg tctctctggt tagaccagat
     5941 ctgagcctgg gagctctctg gctaactagg gaacccactg cttaagcctc aataaagctt
     6001 gccttgagtg cttcaagtag tgtgtgcccg tctgttgtgt gactctggta actagagatc
     6061 cctcagaccc ttttagtcag tgtggaaaat ctctagcacc cgggcgatta aggaaagggc
     6121 tagatcattc ttgaagacga aagggcctcg tgatacgcct atttttatag gttaatgtca
     6181 tgataataat ggtttcttag acgtcaggtg gcacttttcg gggaaatgtg cgcggaaccc
     6241 ctatttgttt atttttctaa atacattcaa atatgtatcc gctcatgaga caataaccct
     6301 gataaatgct tcaataatat tgaaaaagga agagtatgag tattcaacat ttccgtgtcg
     6361 cccttattcc cttttttgcg gcattttgcc ttcctgtttt tgctcaccca gaaacgctgg
     6421 tgaaagtaaa agatgctgaa gatcagttgg gtgcacgagt gggttacatc gaactggatc
     6481 tcaacagcgg taagatcctt gagagttttc gccccgaaga acgttttcca atgatgagca
     6541 cttttaaagt tctgctatgt ggcgcggtat tatcccgtgt tgacgccggg caagagcaac
     6601 tcggtcgccg catacactat tctcagaatg acttggttga gtactcacca gtcacagaaa
     6661 agcatcttac ggatggcatg acagtaagag aattatgcag tgctgccata accatgagtg
     6721 ataacactgc ggccaactta cttctgacaa cgatcggagg accgaaggag ctaaccgctt
     6781 ttttgcacaa catgggggat catgtaactc gccttgatcg ttgggaaccg gagctgaatg
     6841 aagccatacc aaacgacgag cgtgacacca cgatgcctgt agcaatggca acaacgttgc
     6901 gcaaactatt aactggcgaa ctacttactc tagcttcccg gcaacaatta atagactgga
     6961 tggaggcgga taaagttgca ggaccacttc tgcgctcggc ccttccggct ggctggttta
     7021 ttgctgataa atctggagcc ggtgagcgtg ggtctcgcgg tatcattgca gcactggggc
     7081 cagatggtaa gccctcccgt atcgtagtta tctacacgac ggggagtcag gcaactatgg
     7141 atgaacgaaa tagacagatc gctgagatag gtgcctcact gattaagcat tggtaactgt
     7201 cagaccaagt ttactcatat atactttaga ttgatttaaa acttcatttt taatttaaaa
     7261 ggatctaggt gaagatcctt tttgataatc tcatgaccaa aatcccttaa cgtgagtttt
     7321 cgttccactg agcgtcagac cccgtagaaa agatcaaagg atcttcttga gatccttttt
     7381 ttctgcgcgt aatctgctgc ttgcaaacaa aaaaaccacc gctaccagcg gtggtttgtt
     7441 tgccggatca agagctacca actctttttc cgaaggtaac tggcttcagc agagcgcaga
     7501 taccaaatac tgttcttcta gtgtagccgt agttaggcca ccacttcaag aactctgtag
     7561 caccgcctac atacctcgct ctgctaatcc tgttaccagt ggctgctgcc agtggcgata
     7621 agtcgtgtct taccgggttg gactcaagac gatagttacc ggataaggcg cagcggtcgg
     7681 gctgaacggg gggttcgtgc acacagccca gcttggagcg aacgacctac accgaactga
     7741 gatacctaca gcgtgagcta tgagaaagcg ccacgcttcc cgaagggaga aaggcggaca
     7801 ggtatccggt aagcggcagg gtcggaacag gagagcgcac gagggagctt ccagggggaa
     7861 acgcctggta tctttatagt cctgtcgggt ttcgccacct ctgacttgag cgtcgatttt
     7921 tgtgatgctc gtcagggggg cggagcctat ggaaaaacgc cagcaacgcg gcctttttac
     7981 ggttcctggc cttttgctgg ccttttgctc acatgttctt tcctgcgtta tcccctgatt
     8041 ctgtggataa ccgtattacc gcctttgagt gagctgatac cgctcgccgc agccgaacga
     8101 ccgagcgcag cgagtcagtg agcgaggaag cggaagagcg cccaatacgc aaaccgcctc
     8161 tccccgcgcg ttggccgatt cattaatgca gcaagctcat ggctgactaa ttttttttat
     8221 ttatgcagag gccgaggccg cctcggcctc tgagctattc cagaagtagt gaggaggctt
     8281 ttttggaggc ctaggctttt gcaaaaagct ccccgtggca cgacaggttt cccgactgga
     8341 aagcgggcag tgagcgcaac gcaattaatg tgagttagct cactcattag gcaccccagg
     8401 ctttacactt tatgcttccg gctcgtatgt tgtgtggaat tgtgagcgga taacaatttc
     8461 acacaggaaa cagctatgac atgattacga atttcacaaa taaagcattt ttttcactgc
     8521 attctagttg tggtttgtcc aaactcatca atgtatctta tcatgtctgg atcaactgga
     8581 taactcaagc taaccaaaat catcccaaac ttcccacccc ataccctatt accactgcca
     8641 attacctgtg gtttcattta ctctaaacct gtgattcctc tgaattattt tcattttaaa
     8701 gaaattgtat ttgttaaata tgtactacaa acttagtagt
//
