LOCUS       Exported 8740 bp ds-DNA circular SYN 12-MAY-2021
DEFINITION  Dox-inducible polycistronic lentiviral vector expressing mouse Sox2,
            Klf4.
ACCESSION   .
VERSION     .
KEYWORDS    pHAGE2-TetOminiCMV-SK
SOURCE      synthetic DNA construct
  ORGANISM  synthetic DNA construct
REFERENCE   1 (bases 1 to 8740)
  AUTHORS   Velychko S, Adachi K, Kim KP, Hou Y, MacCarthy CM, Wu G, Scholer HR
  TITLE     Excluding Oct4 from Yamanaka Cocktail Unleashes the Developmental
            Potential of iPSCs.
  JOURNAL   Cell Stem Cell. 2019 Oct 30. pii: S1934-5909(19)30423-0. doi:
            10.1016/j.stem.2019.10.002.
  PUBMED    31708402
REFERENCE   2 (bases 1 to 8740)
  AUTHORS   .
  TITLE     Direct Submission
  JOURNAL   Exported May 12, 2021 from SnapGene Server 1.1.58
            http://www.snapgene.com
FEATURES             Location/Qualifiers
     source          1..8740
                     /organism="synthetic DNA construct"
                     /mol_type="other DNA"
     LTR             1..634
                     /label=3' LTR
                     /note="3' long terminal repeat (LTR) from HIV-1"
     misc_feature    681..806
                     /label=HIV-1 Psi
                     /note="packaging signal of human immunodeficiency virus
                     type 1"
     misc_feature    1303..1536
                     /label=RRE
                     /note="The Rev response element (RRE) of HIV-1 allows for
                     Rev-dependent mRNA export from the nucleus to the
                     cytoplasm."
     CDS             1721..1765
                     /codon_start=1
                     /product="antigenic peptide corresponding to amino acids
                     655 to 669 of the HIV envelope protein gp41 (Lutje Hulsik
                     et al., 2013)"
                     /label=gp41 peptide
                     /note="recognized by the 2H10 single-chain llama nanobody"
                     /translation="KNEQELLELDKWASL"
     misc_feature    2058..2175
                     /label=cPPT/CTS
                     /note="central polypurine tract and central termination
                     sequence of HIV-1"
     protein_bind    2251..2521
                     /label=tetracycline response element
                     /bound_moiety="tetracycline repressor TetR"
                     /note="contains seven copies of the tetracycline operator
                     tetO"
     primer_bind     2589..2613
                     /label=LNCX
                     /note="Human CMV promoter, forward primer"
     CDS             3657..3710
                     /codon_start=1
                     /product="2A peptide from Thosea asigna virus capsid
                     protein"
                     /label=T2A
                     /note="Eukaryotic ribosomes fail to insert a peptide bond
                     between the Gly and Pro residues, yielding separate
                     polypeptides."
                     /translation="EGRGSLLTCGDVEENPGP"
     misc_feature    5182..5770
                     /label=WPRE
                     /note="woodchuck hepatitis virus posttranscriptional
                     regulatory element"
     primer_bind     complement(5235..5255)
                     /label=WPRE-R
                     /note="WPRE, reverse primer"
     CDS             complement(5653..5664)
                     /codon_start=1
                     /product="Factor Xa recognition and cleavage site"
                     /label=Factor Xa site
                     /translation="IEGR"
     LTR             5918..6098
                     /label=5' LTR (truncated)
                     /note="truncated 5' long terminal repeat (LTR) from HIV-1"
     primer_bind     complement(6145..6163)
                     /label=pBRforEco
                     /note="pBR322 vectors, upsteam of EcoRI site, forward
                     primer"
     promoter        6231..6335
                     /gene="bla"
                     /label=AmpR promoter
     CDS             6336..7196
                     /codon_start=1
                     /gene="bla"
                     /product="beta-lactamase"
                     /label=AmpR
                     /note="confers resistance to ampicillin, carbenicillin, and
                     related antibiotics"
                     /translation="MSIQHFRVALIPFFAAFCLPVFAHPETLVKVKDAEDQLGARVGYI
                     ELDLNSGKILESFRPEERFPMMSTFKVLLCGAVLSRVDAGQEQLGRRIHYSQNDLVEYS
                     PVTEKHLTDGMTVRELCSAAITMSDNTAANLLLTTIGGPKELTAFLHNMGDHVTRLDRW
                     EPELNEAIPNDERDTTMPVAMATTLRKLLTGELLTLASRQQLIDWMEADKVAGPLLRSA
                     LPAGWFIADKSGAGERGSRGIIAALGPDGKPSRIVVIYTTGSQATMDERNRQIAEIGAS
                     LIKHW"
     primer_bind     complement(6554..6573)
                     /label=Amp-R
                     /note="Ampicillin resistance gene, reverse primer"
     rep_origin      7367..7955
                     /direction=RIGHT
                     /label=ori
                     /note="high-copy-number ColE1/pMB1/pBR322/pUC origin of
                     replication"
     primer_bind     7856..7875
                     /label=pBR322ori-F
                     /note="pBR322 origin, forward primer"
     primer_bind     8109..8126
                     /label=L4440
                     /note="L4440 vector, forward primer"
     primer_bind     8218..8237
                     /label=SV40pro-F
                     /note="SV40 promoter/origin, forward primer"
     protein_bind    8366..8387
                     /label=CAP binding site
                     /bound_moiety="E. coli catabolite activator protein"
                     /note="CAP binding activates transcription in the presence
                     of cAMP."
     promoter        8402..8432
                     /label=lac promoter
                     /note="promoter for the E. coli lac operon"
     protein_bind    8440..8456
                     /label=lac operator
                     /bound_moiety="lac repressor encoded by lacI"
                     /note="The lac repressor binds to the lac operator to
                     inhibit transcription in E. coli. This inhibition can be
                     relieved by adding lactose or
                     isopropyl-beta-D-thiogalactopyranoside (IPTG)."
     primer_bind     8445..8467
                     /label=M13/pUC Reverse
                     /note="In lacZ gene"
     primer_bind     8464..8480
                     /label=M13 rev
                     /note="common sequencing primer, one of multiple similar
                     variants"
     primer_bind     8464..8480
                     /label=M13 Reverse
                     /note="In lacZ gene. Also called M13-rev"
     primer_bind     8530..8549
                     /label=EBV-rev
                     /note="SV40 polyA terminator, reverse primer"
ORIGIN
        1 tggaagggct aattcactcc caaagaagac aagatatcct tgatctgtgg atctaccaca
       61 cacaaggcta cttccctgat tagcagaact acacaccagg gccaggggtc agatatccac
      121 tgacctttgg atggtgctac aagctagtac cagttgagcc agataaggta gaagaggcca
      181 ataaaggaga gaacaccagc ttgttacacc ctgtgagcct gcatgggatg gatgacccgg
      241 agagagaagt gttagagtgg aggtttgaca gccgcctagc atttcatcac gtggcccgag
      301 agctgcatcc ggagtacttc aagaactgct gatatcgagc ttgctacaag ggactttccg
      361 ctggggactt tccagggagg cgtggcctgg gcgggactgg ggagtggcga gccctcagat
      421 cctgcatata agcagctgct ttttgcctgt actgggtctc tctggttaga ccagatctga
      481 gcctgggagc tctctggcta actagggaac ccactgctta agcctcaata aagcttgcct
      541 tgagtgcttc aagtagtgtg tgcccgtctg ttgtgtgact ctggtaacta gagatccctc
      601 agaccctttt agtcagtgtg gaaaatctct agcagtggcg cccgaacagg gacttgaaag
      661 cgaaagggaa accagaggag ctctctcgac gcaggactcg gcttgctgaa gcgcgcacgg
      721 caagaggcga ggggcggcga ctggtgagta cgccaaaaat tttgactagc ggaggctaga
      781 aggagagaga tgggtgcgag agcgtcagta ttaagcgggg gagaattaga tcgcgatggg
      841 aaaaaattcg gttaaggcca gggggaaaga aaaaatataa attaaaacat atagtatggg
      901 caagcaggga gctagaacga ttcgcagtta atcctggcct gttagaaaca tcagaaggct
      961 gtagacaaat actgggacag ctacaaccat cccttcagac aggatcagaa gaacttagat
     1021 cattatataa tacagtagca accctctatt gtgtgcatca aaggatagag ataaaagaca
     1081 ccaaggaagc tttagacaag atagaggaag agcaaaacaa aagtaagacc accgcacagc
     1141 aagcggccgg ccgctgatct tcagacctgg aggaggagat atgagggaca attggagaag
     1201 tgaattatat aaatataaag tagtaaaaat tgaaccatta ggagtagcac ccaccaaggc
     1261 aaagagaaga gtggtgcaga gagaaaaaag agcagtggga ataggagctt tgttccttgg
     1321 gttcttggga gcagcaggaa gcactatggg cgcagcgtca atgacgctga cggtacaggc
     1381 cagacaatta ttgtctggta tagtgcagca gcagaacaat ttgctgaggg ctattgaggc
     1441 gcaacagcat ctgttgcaac tcacagtctg gggcatcaag cagctccagg caagaatcct
     1501 ggctgtggaa agatacctaa aggatcaaca gctcctgggg atttggggtt gctctggaaa
     1561 actcatttgc accactgctg tgccttggaa tgctagttgg agtaataaat ctctggaaca
     1621 gatttggaat cacacgacct ggatggagtg ggacagagaa attaacaatt acacaagctt
     1681 aatacactcc ttaattgaag aatcgcaaaa ccagcaagaa aagaatgaac aagaattatt
     1741 ggaattagat aaatgggcaa gtttgtggaa ttggtttaac ataacaaatt ggctgtggta
     1801 tataaaatta ttcataatga tagtaggagg cttggtaggt ttaagaatag tttttgctgt
     1861 actttctata gtgaatagag ttaggcaggg atattcacca ttatcgtttc agacccacct
     1921 cccaaccccg aggggacccg acaggcccga aggaatagaa gaagaaggtg gagagagaga
     1981 cagagacaga tccattcgat tagtgaacgg atctcgacgg tatcgccgaa ttcacaaatg
     2041 gcagtattca tccacaattt taaaagaaaa ggggggattg gggggtacag tgcaggggaa
     2101 agaatagtag acataatagc aacagacata caaactaaag aattacaaaa acaaattaca
     2161 aaaattcaaa attttcgggt ttattacagg gacagcagag atccagtttg gactagtcca
     2221 caccctaact gacacactcg agtttaccac tccctatcag tgatagagaa aagtgaaagt
     2281 cgagtttacc actccctatc agtgatagag aaaagtgaaa gtcgagttta ccactcccta
     2341 tcagtgatag agaaaagtga aagtcgagtt taccactccc tatcagtgat agagaaaagt
     2401 gaaagtcgag tttaccactc cctatcagtg atagagaaaa gtgaaagtcg agtttaccac
     2461 tccctatcag tgatagagaa aagtgaaagt cgagtttacc actccctatc agtgatagag
     2521 aaaagtgaaa gtcgagctcg gtacccgggt cgaggtaggc atgtacggtg ggaggcctat
     2581 ataagcagag ctcgtttagt gaaccgtcag atcgcctgga gacgccatcc acgctgtttt
     2641 gacctccata gaagacaccg ggaccgatcc agcctgcggc cgccatgtat aacatgatgg
     2701 agacggagct gaagccgccg ggcccgcagc aagcttcggg gggcggcggc ggaggaggca
     2761 acgccacggc ggcggcaacc ggcggcaacc agaagaacag cccggaccgc gtcaagaggc
     2821 ccatgaacgc cttcatggta tggtcccggg ggcagcggcg taagatggcc caggagaacc
     2881 ccaagatgca caactcggag atcagcaagc gcctgggcgc ggagtggaaa cttttgtccg
     2941 agaccgagaa gcggccgttc atcgacgagg ccaagcggct gcgcgctctg cacatgaagg
     3001 agcacccgga ttataaatac cggccgcggc ggaaaaccaa gacgctcatg aagaaggata
     3061 agtacacgct tcccggaggc ttgctggccc ccggcgggaa cagcatggcg agcggggttg
     3121 gggtgggcgc cggcctgggt gcgggcgtga accagcgcat ggacagctac gcgcacatga
     3181 acggctggag caacggcagc tacagcatga tgcaggagca gctgggctac ccgcagcacc
     3241 cgggcctcaa cgctcacggc gcggcacaga tgcaaccgat gcaccgctac gacgtcagcg
     3301 ccctgcagta caactccatg accagctcgc agacctacat gaacggctcg cccacctaca
     3361 gcatgtccta ctcgcagcag ggcacccccg gtatggcgct gggctccatg ggctctgtgg
     3421 tcaagtccga ggccagctcc agcccccccg tggttacctc ttcctcccac tccagggcgc
     3481 cctgccaggc cggggacctc cgggacatga tcagcatgta cctccccggc gccgaggtgc
     3541 cggagcccgc tgcgcccagt agactgcaca tggcccagca ctaccagagc ggcccggtgc
     3601 ccggcacggc cattaacggc acactgcccc tgtcgcacat ggcatgcggc tccggcgagg
     3661 gcaggggaag tcttctaaca tgcggggacg tggaggaaaa tcccggccca ctcgagatga
     3721 ggcagccacc tggcgagtct gacatggctg tcagcgacgc tctgctcccg tccttctcca
     3781 cgttcgcgtc cggcccggcg ggaagggaga agacactgcg tccagcaggt gccccgacta
     3841 accgttggcg tgaggaactc tctcacatga agcgacttcc cccacttccc ggccgcccct
     3901 acgacctggc ggcgacggtg gccacagacc tggagagtgg cggagctggt gcagcttgca
     3961 gcagtaacaa cccggccctc ctagcccgga gggagaccga ggagttcaac gacctcctgg
     4021 acctagactt tatcctttcc aactcgctaa cccaccagga atcggtggcc gccaccgtga
     4081 ccacctcggc gtcagcttca tcctcgtctt ccccagcgag cagcggccct gccagcgcgc
     4141 cctccacctg cagcttcagc tatccgatcc gggccggggg tgacccgggc gtggctgcca
     4201 gcaacacagg tggagggctc ctctacagcc gagaatctgc gccacctccc acggccccct
     4261 tcaacctggc ggacatcaat gacgtgagcc cctcgggcgg cttcgtggct gagctcctgc
     4321 ggccggagtt ggacccagta tacattccgc cacagcagcc tcagccgcca ggtggcgggc
     4381 tgatgggcaa gtttgtgctg aaggcgtctc tgaccacccc tggcagcgag tacagcagcc
     4441 cttcggtcat cagtgttagc aaaggaagcc cagacggcag ccaccccgtg gtagtggcgc
     4501 cctacagcgg tggcccgccg cgcatgtgcc ccaagattaa gcaagaggcg gtcccgtcct
     4561 gcacggtcag ccggtcccta gaggcccatt tgagcgctgg accccagctc agcaacggcc
     4621 accggcccaa cacacacgac ttccccctgg ggcggcagct ccccaccagg actaccccta
     4681 cactgagtcc cgaggaactg ctgaacagca gggactgtca ccctggcctg cctcttcccc
     4741 caggattcca tccccatccg gggcccaact accctccttt cctgccagac cagatgcagt
     4801 cacaagtccc ctctctccat tatcaagagc tcatgccacc gggttcctgc ctgccagagg
     4861 agcccaagcc aaagagggga agaaggtcgt ggccccggaa aagaacagcc acccacactt
     4921 gtgactatgc aggctgtggc aaaacctata ccaagagttc tcatctcaag gcacacctgc
     4981 gaactcacac aggcgagaaa ccttaccact gtgactggga cggctgtggg tggaaattcg
     5041 cccgctcgga tgaactgacc aggcactacc gcaaacacac agggcaccgg ccctttcagt
     5101 gccagaagtg cgacagggcc ttttccaggt cggaccacct tgccttacac atgaagaggc
     5161 acttttaaat cgatagatcc taatcaacct ctggattaca aaatttgtga aagattgact
     5221 ggtattctta actatgttgc tccttttacg ctatgtggat acgctgcttt aatgcctttg
     5281 tatcatgcta ttgcttcccg tatggctttc attttctcct ccttgtataa atcctggttg
     5341 ctgtctcttt atgaggagtt gtggcccgtt gtcaggcaac gtggcgtggt gtgcactgtg
     5401 tttgctgacg caacccccac tggttggggc attgccacca cctgtcagct cctttccggg
     5461 actttcgctt tccccctccc tattgccacg gcggaactca tcgccgcctg ccttgcccgc
     5521 tgctggacag gggctcggct gttgggcact gacaattccg tggtgttgtc ggggaaatca
     5581 tcgtcctttc cttggctgct cgcctgtgtt gccacctgga ttctgcgcgg gacgtccttc
     5641 tgctacgtcc cttcggccct caatccagcg gaccttcctt cccgcggcct gctgccggct
     5701 ctgcggcctc ttccgcgtct tcgccttcgc cctcagacga gtcggatctc cctttgggcc
     5761 gcctccccgc ctggtacctt taagaccaat gacttacaag gcagctgtag atcttagcca
     5821 ctttttaaaa gaaaaggggg gactggaagg gctaattcac tcccaacgaa gacaagatca
     5881 cctgcaggac aggcgcgccc tgctttttgc ttgtactggg tctctctggt tagaccagat
     5941 ctgagcctgg gagctctctg gctaactagg gaacccactg cttaagcctc aataaagctt
     6001 gccttgagtg cttcaagtag tgtgtgcccg tctgttgtgt gactctggta actagagatc
     6061 cctcagaccc ttttagtcag tgtggaaaat ctctagcacc cgggcgatta aggaaagggc
     6121 tagatcattc ttgaagacga aagggcctcg tgatacgcct atttttatag gttaatgtca
     6181 tgataataat ggtttcttag acgtcaggtg gcacttttcg gggaaatgtg cgcggaaccc
     6241 ctatttgttt atttttctaa atacattcaa atatgtatcc gctcatgaga caataaccct
     6301 gataaatgct tcaataatat tgaaaaagga agagtatgag tattcaacat ttccgtgtcg
     6361 cccttattcc cttttttgcg gcattttgcc ttcctgtttt tgctcaccca gaaacgctgg
     6421 tgaaagtaaa agatgctgaa gatcagttgg gtgcacgagt gggttacatc gaactggatc
     6481 tcaacagcgg taagatcctt gagagttttc gccccgaaga acgttttcca atgatgagca
     6541 cttttaaagt tctgctatgt ggcgcggtat tatcccgtgt tgacgccggg caagagcaac
     6601 tcggtcgccg catacactat tctcagaatg acttggttga gtactcacca gtcacagaaa
     6661 agcatcttac ggatggcatg acagtaagag aattatgcag tgctgccata accatgagtg
     6721 ataacactgc ggccaactta cttctgacaa cgatcggagg accgaaggag ctaaccgctt
     6781 ttttgcacaa catgggggat catgtaactc gccttgatcg ttgggaaccg gagctgaatg
     6841 aagccatacc aaacgacgag cgtgacacca cgatgcctgt agcaatggca acaacgttgc
     6901 gcaaactatt aactggcgaa ctacttactc tagcttcccg gcaacaatta atagactgga
     6961 tggaggcgga taaagttgca ggaccacttc tgcgctcggc ccttccggct ggctggttta
     7021 ttgctgataa atctggagcc ggtgagcgtg ggtctcgcgg tatcattgca gcactggggc
     7081 cagatggtaa gccctcccgt atcgtagtta tctacacgac ggggagtcag gcaactatgg
     7141 atgaacgaaa tagacagatc gctgagatag gtgcctcact gattaagcat tggtaactgt
     7201 cagaccaagt ttactcatat atactttaga ttgatttaaa acttcatttt taatttaaaa
     7261 ggatctaggt gaagatcctt tttgataatc tcatgaccaa aatcccttaa cgtgagtttt
     7321 cgttccactg agcgtcagac cccgtagaaa agatcaaagg atcttcttga gatccttttt
     7381 ttctgcgcgt aatctgctgc ttgcaaacaa aaaaaccacc gctaccagcg gtggtttgtt
     7441 tgccggatca agagctacca actctttttc cgaaggtaac tggcttcagc agagcgcaga
     7501 taccaaatac tgttcttcta gtgtagccgt agttaggcca ccacttcaag aactctgtag
     7561 caccgcctac atacctcgct ctgctaatcc tgttaccagt ggctgctgcc agtggcgata
     7621 agtcgtgtct taccgggttg gactcaagac gatagttacc ggataaggcg cagcggtcgg
     7681 gctgaacggg gggttcgtgc acacagccca gcttggagcg aacgacctac accgaactga
     7741 gatacctaca gcgtgagcta tgagaaagcg ccacgcttcc cgaagggaga aaggcggaca
     7801 ggtatccggt aagcggcagg gtcggaacag gagagcgcac gagggagctt ccagggggaa
     7861 acgcctggta tctttatagt cctgtcgggt ttcgccacct ctgacttgag cgtcgatttt
     7921 tgtgatgctc gtcagggggg cggagcctat ggaaaaacgc cagcaacgcg gcctttttac
     7981 ggttcctggc cttttgctgg ccttttgctc acatgttctt tcctgcgtta tcccctgatt
     8041 ctgtggataa ccgtattacc gcctttgagt gagctgatac cgctcgccgc agccgaacga
     8101 ccgagcgcag cgagtcagtg agcgaggaag cggaagagcg cccaatacgc aaaccgcctc
     8161 tccccgcgcg ttggccgatt cattaatgca gcaagctcat ggctgactaa ttttttttat
     8221 ttatgcagag gccgaggccg cctcggcctc tgagctattc cagaagtagt gaggaggctt
     8281 ttttggaggc ctaggctttt gcaaaaagct ccccgtggca cgacaggttt cccgactgga
     8341 aagcgggcag tgagcgcaac gcaattaatg tgagttagct cactcattag gcaccccagg
     8401 ctttacactt tatgcttccg gctcgtatgt tgtgtggaat tgtgagcgga taacaatttc
     8461 acacaggaaa cagctatgac atgattacga atttcacaaa taaagcattt ttttcactgc
     8521 attctagttg tggtttgtcc aaactcatca atgtatctta tcatgtctgg atcaactgga
     8581 taactcaagc taaccaaaat catcccaaac ttcccacccc ataccctatt accactgcca
     8641 attacctgtg gtttcattta ctctaaacct gtgattcctc tgaattattt tcattttaaa
     8701 gaaattgtat ttgttaaata tgtactacaa acttagtagt
//
