[The description below was written by a language model from this plasmid's Addgene catalogue record and the feature table of its GenBank file.]
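Description:
pHAGE2-TetOminiCMV-SK is an 8,740 bp HIV-1-based lentiviral transfer plasmid built on the pHAGE2 backbone for doxycycline-inducible co-expression of mouse Sox2 and Klf4. It is propagated in E. coli as a high-copy plasmid through a ColE1/pUC-type origin and selected with ampicillin via the bla gene. A recombination-deficient growth strain is recorded, as is usual for LTR-containing vectors. The viral portion carries a full-length LTR upstream, the Psi packaging signal, the Rev response element for Rev-dependent nuclear export of the genomic RNA, the cPPT/CTS, and a truncated LTR downstream of the cargo. The automated annotation labels these LTRs "3′" and "5′ (truncated)" in a way that does not match their positions relative to Psi and the payload.

The expression cassette sits between cPPT/CTS and WPRE. A tetracycline response element with seven tetO copies is fused to a minimal CMV promoter, so transcription depends on a tetracycline-controlled transactivator, which this plasmid does not encode and which must be supplied separately along with doxycycline. The insert was cloned between NotI and ClaI sites. Its two coding sequences are not individually annotated in the feature table, but a T2A peptide lies within the insert region, consistent with a single transcript that yields two separate proteins by ribosomal skipping; the name suggests Sox2 first and Klf4 second. WPRE downstream enhances transcript stability and expression. No mammalian selection marker or reporter is annotated. The associated publication concerns induced pluripotent stem cell generation with Oct4 omitted from the Yamanaka factors, so this vector serves as a reprogramming factor combination for such experiments.
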