Addgene plasmid #136577: pHAGE2-TetOminiCMV-SK
Purpose: Dox-inducible polycistronic lentiviral vector expressing mouse Sox2, Klf4
Depositing lab: Hans Schöler. Depositing organization: Max Planck Institute for Molecular Biomedicine. Publication: Excluding Oct4 from Yamanaka Cocktail Unleashes the Developmental Potential of iPSCs. Velychko S, Adachi K, Kim KP, Hou Y, MacCarthy CM, Wu G, Scholer HR. Cell Stem Cell. 2019 Oct 30. pii: S1934-5909(19)30423-0. doi: 10.1016/j.stem.2019.10.002. PubMed 31708402.
Backbone
  Vector backbone: pHAGE2
  Backbone size w/o insert (bp): 6000
  Total vector size (bp): 8740
  Vector type: Bacterial Expression, Lentiviral
Growth in bacteria
  Bacterial resistance: Ampicillin, 100 μg/mL
  Growth temperature: 37°C
  Growth strain: NEB Stable
  Copy number: High Copy
Gene/Insert
  Cloning method: Restriction Enzyme; 5′ cloning site NotI (not destroyed); 3′ cloning site ClaI (not destroyed)
  Sequencing primers: 5′ GAGACGCCATCCACGCTGT; 3′ AGGAAGGTCCGCTGGATTGA
Terms and licenses: Academic/Nonprofit Terms; Industry Terms: Not Available to Industry
How to cite: pHAGE2-TetOminiCMV-SK was a gift from Hans Schöler (Addgene plasmid # 136577 ; http://n2t.net/addgene:136577 ; RRID:Addgene_136577)
